>Addgene plasmid #152665 | pGBW-m4133267 | depositor full sequence | sequence record 295677 | Full Sequence
CACCATGAGCGCCGTTAAGCGGACAATCAAAGGGACCCATCACTGGTTGCTCCTTACTATACTGACGTCT
TTACTGGTCTTGGTACAGAGTACACAATGGTCGCTTTTCTTTTTTCTGTACGAGAATGCATTCCTCCCAT
TTGCGATGGGAATCATTGCTATGTCCGCCTTCGCTATGATGTTCGTGAAGCACAAACATGCCTTCCTTTG
CCTGTTTCTCCTACCCTCACTGGCAACCGTGGCCTATTTTAACATGGTGTACATGCCTGCGAGCTGGGTC
ATGCGAATTATGACTTGGCTGGACATGGTTGATACCTCCCTATCTGGCTTCAAGTTAAAGGACTGTGTGA
TGTATGCATCAGCTGTAGTGCTGCTAATCCTGATGACAGCTCGCACAGTCTACGATGACGGTGCCAGGAG
AGTGTGGACTCTGATGAATGTCCTCACCTTAGTTTATAAAGTATACTATGGCAACGCTCTCGATCAGGCC
ATTAGTATGTGGGCATTGATAATCTCCGTGACGAGTAACTACAGCGGAGTGGTAACCACTGTCATGTTTT
TGGCACGCGGGATAGTGTTCATGTGTGTCGAATATTGCCCGATCTTTTTTATCACAGGGAATACTCTGCA
ATGCATTATGCTGGTTTACTGTTTCTTGGGCTATTTCTGCACCTGTTATTTTGGTCTATTCTGCCTGCTT
AATAGGTACTTTCGTTTGACACTAGGAGTCTATGATTACTTGGTGAGCACGCAGGAGTTTCGGTATATGA
ACAGTCAGGGCCTGCTTCCCCCAAAGAACTCTATTGACGCGTTTAAACTCAATATAAAGCTGTTGGGCGT
GGGTGGAAAACCTTGCATCAAGGTGGCCACTGTGCAGGAAAACCTTTACTTTCAGTCGATGAGTGACAAA
ATCATTCATCTAACCGATGACTCCTTTGATACAGACGTGTTGAAGGCCGATGGTGCGATACTGGTAGATT
TCTGGGCTGAATGGTGTGGCCCGTGCAAGATGATCGCACCCATTCTGGACGAGATCGCCGACGAGTATCA
AGGAAAATTAACTGTCGCTAAGCTTAATATAGATCAGAACCCAGGGACGGCACCTAAATACGGCATCAGG
GGAATACCTACCCTCCTGCTCTTTAAGAATGGGGAAGTTGCCGCGACAAAAGTGGGAGCCCTGTCTAAGG
GCCAGCTAAAAGAGTTCTTGGACGCTAACCTGGCAGGTTCAGGCTCGGGGCACATGCACCATCACCATCA
CCATAGCAGCGGGCTCGTGCCACGCGGCTAAGGATCCGCAGGCCTCTGCTAGCTTGACTGACTGAGATAC
AGCGTACCTTCAGCTCACAGACATGATAAGATACATTGATGAGTTTGGACAAACCACAACTAGAATGCAG
TGAAAAAAATGCTTTATTTGTGAAATTTGTGATGCTATTGCTTTATTTGTAACCATTATAAGCTGCAATA
AACAAGTTAACAACAACAATTGCATTCATTTTATGTTTCAGGTTCAGGGGGAGGTGTGGGAGGTTTTTTA
AAGCAAGTAAAACCTCTACAAATGTGGTATTGGCCCATCTCTATCGGTATCGTAGCATAACCCCTTGGGG
CCTCTAAACGGGTCTTGAGGGGTTTTTTGTGCCCCTCGGGCCGGATTGCTATCTACCGGCATTGGCGCAG
AAAAAAATGCCTGATGCGACGCTGCGCGTCTTATACTCCCACATATGCCAGATTCAGCAACGGATACGGC
TTCCCCAACTTGCCCACTTCCATACGTGTCCTCCTTACCAGAAATTTATCCTTAAGGTCGTCAGCTATCC
TGCAGGCGATCTCTCGATTTCGATCAAGACATTCCTTTAATGGTCTTTTCTGGACACCACTAGGGGTCAG
AAGTAGTTCATCAAACTTTCTTCCCTCCCTAATCTCATTGGTTACCTTGGGCTATCGAAACTTAATTAAC
CAGTCAAGTCAGCTACTTGGCGAGATCGACTTGTCTGGGTTTCGACTACGCTCAGAATTGCGTCAGTCAA
GTTCGATCTGGTCCTTGCTATTGCACCCGTTCTCCGATTACGAGTTTCATTTAAATCATGTGAGCAAAAG
GCCAGCAAAAGGCCAGGAACCGTAAAAAGGCCGCGTTGCTGGCGTTTTTCCATAGGCTCCGCCCCCCTGA
CGAGCATCACAAAAATCGACGCTCAAGTCAGAGGTGGCGAAACCCGACAGGACTATAAAGATACCAGGCG
TTTCCCCCTGGAAGCTCCCTCGTGCGCTCTCCTGTTCCGACCCTGCCGCTTACCGGATACCTGTCCGCCT
TTCTCCCTTCGGGAAGCGTGGCGCTTTCTCATAGCTCACGCTGTAGGTATCTCAGTTCGGTGTAGGTCGT
TCGCTCCAAGCTGGGCTGTGTGCACGAACCCCCCGTTCAGCCCGACCGCTGCGCCTTATCCGGTAACTAT
CGTCTTGAGTCCAACCCGGTAAGACACGACTTATCGCCACTGGCAGCAGCCACTGGTAACAGGATTAGCA
GAGCGAGGTATGTAGGCGGTGCTACAGAGTTCTTGAAGTGGTGGCCTAACTACGGCTACACTAGAAGAAC
AGTATTTGGTATCTGCGCTCTGCTGAAGCCAGTTACCTTCGGAAAAAGAGTTGGTAGCTCTTGATCCGGC
AAACAAACCACCGCTGGTAGCGGTGGTTTTTTTGTTTGCAAGCAGCAGATTACGCGCAGAAAAAAAGGAT
CTCAAGAAGATCCTTTGATCTTTTCTACGGGGTCTGACGCTCAGTGGAACGAAAACTCACGTTAAGGGAT
TTTGGTCATGAGATTATCAAAAAGGATCTTCACCTAGATCCTTTTAAATTAAAAATGAAGTTTTAAATCA
ATCTAAAGTATATATGAGTAAACTTGGTCTGACAGTTACCAATGCTTAATCAGTGAGGCACCTATCTCAG
CGATCTGTCTATTTCGTTCATCCATAGTTGCATTTAAATTTCCGAACTCTCCAAGGCCCTCGTCGGAAAA
TCTTCAAACCTTTCGTCCGATCCATCTTGCAGGCTACCTCTCGAACGAACTATCGCAAGTCTCTTGGCCG
GCCTTGCGCCTTGGCTATTGCTTGGCAGCGCCTATCGCCAGGTATTACTCCAATCCCGAATATCCGAGAT
CGGGATCACCCGAGAGAAGTTCAACCTACATCCTCAATCCCGATCTATCCGAGATCCGAGGAATATCGAA
ATCGGGGCGCGCCTGGCCTCCGCGCCGGGTTTTGGCGCCTCCCGCGGGCGCCCCCCTCGTCACGGCGAGC
GCTGCCACGTCAGACGAAGGGCGCAGGAGCGTCCTGATCCTTCCGCCCGGACGCTCAGGACAGCGGCCCG
CTGCTCATAAGACTCGGCCTTAGAACCCCAGTATCAGCAGAAGGACATTTTAGGACGGGACTTGGGTGAC
TCTAGGGCACTGGTTTTCTTTCCAGAGAGCGGAACAGGCGAGGAAAAGTAGTCCCTTCTCGGCGATTCTG
CGGAGGGATCTCCGTGGGGCGGTGAACGCCGATGATTATATAAGGACGCGCCGGGTGTGGCACAGCTAGT
TCCGTCGCAGCCGGGATTTGGGTCGCGGTTCTTGTTTGTGGATCGCTGTGATCGTCACTTGGTGAGTAGC
GGGCTGCTGGGCTGGCCGGGGCTTTCGTGGCCGCCGGGCCGCTCGGTGGGACGGAAGCGTGTGGAGAGAC
CGCCAAGGGCTGTAGTCTGGGTCCGCGAGCAAGGTTGCCCTGAACTGGGGGTTGGGGGGAGCGCAGCAAA
ATGGCGGCTGTTCCCGAGTCTTGAATGGAAGACGCTTGTGAGGCGGGCTGTGAGGTCGTTGAAACAAGGT
GGGGGGCATGGTGGGCGGCAAGAACCCAAGGTCTTGAGCCCTTCGCTAATGCGGGAAAGCTCTTATTCGG
GTGAGATGGGCTGGGCACCATCTGGGGACCCTGACGTGAAGTTTGTCACTGACTGGAGAACTCGGTTTGT
CGTCTGTTGCGGGGGCGGCAGTTATGGCGGTGCCGTTGGGCAGTGCACCCGTACCTTTGGGAGCGCGCGC
CCTCGTCGTGTCGTGACGTCACCCGTTCTGTTGGCTTATAATGCAGGGTGGGGCCACCTGCCGGTAGGTG
TGCGGTAGGCTTTTCTCCGTCGCAGGACGCAGGGTTCGGGCCTAGGGTAGGCTCTCCTGAATCGACAGGC
GCCGGACCTCTGGTGAGGGGAGGGATAAGTGAGGCGTCAGTTTCTTTGGTCGGTTTTATGTACCTATCTT
CTTAAGTAGCTGAAGCTCCGGTTTTGAACTATGCGCTCGGGGTTGGCGAGTGTGTTTTGTGAAGTTTTTT
AGGCACCTTTTGAAATGTAATCATTTGGGTCAATATGTAATTTTCAGTGTTAGACTTGTAAATTGTCCGC
TAAATTCTGGCCGTTTTTGGCTTTTTTGTTAGACAACATGGGTAAAAAGCCTGAACTCACCGCGACGTCT
GTCGAGAAGTTTCTGATCGAAAAGTTCGACAGCGTCTCCGACCTGATGCAGCTCTCGGAGGGCGAAGAAT
CTCGTGCTTTCAGCTTCGATGTAGGAGGGCGTGGATATGTCCTGCGGGTAAATAGCTGCGCCGATGGTTT
CTACAAAGATCGTTATGTTTATCGGCACTTTGCATCCGCCGCGCTCCCGATTCCGGAAGTGCTTGACATT
GGGGAGTTCAGCGAGAGCCTGACCTATTGCATCTCCCGCCGTGCACAGGGTGTCACGTTGCAAGACCTGC
CTGAAACCGAACTGCCCGCTGTTCTGCAGCCGGTCGCGGAGGCAATGGATGCCATCGCTGCCGCCGATCT
TAGCCAGACGAGCGGGTTCGGCCCATTCGGACCGCAAGGAATCGGTCAATACACTACATGGCGTGATTTC
ATATGCGCGATTGCTGATCCCCATGTGTATCACTGGCAAACTGTGATGGACGACACCGTCAGTGCGTCCG
TCGCGCAGGCTCTCGATGAGCTGATGCTTTGGGCCGAGGACTGCCCCGAAGTCCGGCACCTCGTGCACGC
GGATTTCGGCTCCAACAATGTCCTGACGGACAATGGCCGCATAACAGCGGTCATTGACTGGAGCGAGGCG
ATGTTCGGGGATTCCCAATACGAGGTCGCCAACATCTTCTTCTGGAGGCCGTGGTTGGCTTGTATGGAGC
AGCAGACGCGCTACTTCGAGCGGAGGCATCCGGAGCTTGCAGGATCGCCCCGGCTCCGGGCGTATATGCT
CCGCATTGGTCTTGACCAACTCTATCAGAGCTTGGTTGACGGCAATTTCGATGATGCAGCTTGGGCGCAG
GGTCGATGCGACGCAATCGTCCGATCCGGAGCCGGGACTGTCGGGCGTACACAAATCGCCCGCAGAAGCG
CCGCCGTCTGGACCGATGGCTGTGTAGAAGTACTCGCCGATAGTGGAAACCGACGCCCCAGCACTCGTCC
GAGGGCAAAGGAATAAGCTAGTATGTAAGCCTAGTCTTAGATAATAAAATCGCTATCCATCGAAGATGGA
TGTGTGTTGGTTTTTTGTGTGTGTAACGCTAGGCGCGCCTGGTGTACCGAGAACGATCCTCTCAGTGCGA
GTCTCGACGATCCATATCGTTGCTTGGCAGTCAGCCAGTCGGAATCCAGCTTGGGACCCAGGAAGTCCAA
TCGTCAGATATTGTACTCAAGCCTGGTCACGGCAGCGTACCGATCTGTTTAAACCTAGATATTGATAGTC
TGATCGGTCAACGTATAATCGAGTCCTAGCTTTTGCAAACATCTATCAAGAGACAGGATCAGCAGGAGGC
TTTCGCATGAGTATTCAACATTTCCGTGTCGCCCTTATTCCCTTTTTTGCGGCATTTTGCCTTCCTGTTT
TTGCTCACCCAGAAACGCTGGTGAAAGTAAAAGATGCTGAAGATCAGTTGGGTGCGCGAGTGGGTTACAT
CGAACTGGATCTCAACAGCGGTAAGATCCTTGAGAGTTTTCGCCCCGAAGAACGCTTTCCAATGATGAGC
ACTTTTAAAGTTCTGCTATGTGGCGCGGTATTATCCCGTATTGACGCCGGGCAAGAGCAACTCGGTCGCC
GCATACACTATTCTCAGAATGACTTGGTTGAGTATTCACCAGTCACAGAAAAGCATCTTACGGATGGCAT
GACAGTAAGAGAATTATGCAGTGCTGCCATAACCATGAGTGATAACACTGCGGCCAACTTACTTCTGACA
ACGATTGGAGGACCGAAGGAGCTAACCGCTTTTTTGCACAACATGGGGGATCATGTAACTCGCCTTGATC
GTTGGGAACCGGAGCTGAATGAAGCCATACCAAACGACGAGCGTGACACCACGATGCCTGTAGCAATGGC
AACAACCTTGCGTAAACTATTAACTGGCGAACTACTTACTCTAGCTTCCCGGCAACAGTTGATAGACTGG
ATGGAGGCGGATAAAGTTGCAGGACCACTTCTGCGCTCGGCCCTTCCGGCTGGCTGGTTTATTGCTGATA
AATCTGGAGCCGGTGAGCGTGGGTCTCGCGGTATCATTGCAGCACTGGGGCCAGATGGTAAGCCCTCCCG
TATCGTAGTTATCTACACGACGGGGAGTCAGGCAACTATGGATGAACGAAATAGACAGATCGCTGAGATA
GGTGCCTCACTGATTAAGCATTGGTAACCGATTCTAGGTGCATTGGCGCAGAAAAAAATGCCTGATGCGA
CGCTGCGCGTCTTATACTCCCACATATGCCAGATTCAGCAACGGATACGGCTTCCCCAACTTGCCCACTT
CCATACGTGTCCTCCTTACCAGAAATTTATCCTTAAGATCGTTTAAACTCGACTCTGGCTCTATCGAATC
TCCGTCGTTTCGAGCTTACGCGAACAGCCGTGGCGCTCATTTGCTCGTCGGGCATCGAATCTCGTCAGCT
ATCGTCAGCTTACCTTTTTGGCAGCGATCGCGGCTCCCGACATCTTGGACCATTAGCTCCACAGGTATCT
TCTTCCCTCTAGTGGTCATAACAGCAGCTTCAGCTACCTCTCAATTCAAAAAACCCCTCAAGACCCGTTT
AGAGGCCCCAAGGGGTTATGCTATCAATCGTTGCGTTACACACACAAAAAACCAACACACATCCATCTTC
GATGGATAGCGATTTTATTATCTAACTGCTGATCGAGTGTAGCCAGATCTAGTAATCAATTACGGGGTCA
TTAGTTCATAGCCCATATATGGAGTTCCGCGTTACATAACTTACGGTAAATGGCCCGCCTGGCTGACCGC
CCAACGACCCCCGCCCATTGACGTCAATAATGACGTATGTTCCCATAGTAACGCCAATAGGGACTTTCCA
TTGACGTCAATGGGTGGAGTATTTACGGTAAACTGCCCACTTGGCAGTACATCAAGTGTATCATATGCCA
AGTACGCCCCCTATTGACGTCAATGACGGTAAATGGCCCGCCTGGCATTATGCCCAGTACATGACCTTAT
GGGACTTTCCTACTTGGCAGTACATCTACGTATTAGTCATCGCTATTACCATGCTGATGCGGTTTTGGCA
GTACATCAATGGGCGTGGATAGCGGTTTGACTCACGGGGATTTCCAAGTCTCCACCCCATTGACGTCAAT
GGGAGTTTGTTTTGGCACCAAAATCAACGGGACTTTCCAAAATGTCGTAACAACTCCGCCCCATTGACGC
AAATGGGCGGTAGGCGTGTACGGTGGGAGGTCTATATAAGCAGAGCTGGTTTAGTGAACCGTCAGATCAG
ATCTTTGTCGATCCTACCATCCACTCGACACACCCGCCAGCGGCCGC
Features (pLannotate 1.2.2; 21 found; start..end, strand, type, name):
      8..907     +  CDS            R1A_SARS2 (fragment): Experimental evidence at protein level: Swiss-Prot protein existence level 1. [Non-structural protein 10]: Plays a pivotal role in viral transcription by stimulating both nsp14 3'-5' exoribonuclease and nsp16 2'-O-methyltransferase activities. Therefore plays an essential role in viral mRNAs cap methylation. From Severe acute respiratory syndrome coronavirus 2 (2019-nCoV) (SARS-CoV-2).
    899..1225    +  CDS            trxA: THIO_ECO57 - Experimental evidence at protein level: Swiss-Prot protein existence level 1. Participates in various redox reactions through the reversible oxidation of its active center dithiol to a disulfide and catalyzes dithiol-disulfide exchange reactions. From Escherichia coli O157:H7.
   1247..1264    +  CDS            6xHis: 6xHis affinity tag
   1357..1478    -  polyA_signal   SV40 poly(A) signal: SV40 polyadenylation signal
   1501..1570    -  CDS            large T antigen (fragment): large T antigen from SV40 (simian virus 40)
   1593..1639    +  terminator     T7 terminator: transcription terminator for bacteriophage T7 RNA polymerase
   1669..1805    +  terminator     rrnG terminator: transcription terminator from the E. coli ribosomal RNA rrnG operon (Albrechtsen et al., 1991)
   1850..1921    +  misc_feature   3' β-globin insulator: insulator downstream of the human β-globin locus (Farrell et al., 2002)
   2147..2735    -  rep_origin     ori: high-copy-number ColE1/pMB1/pBR322/pUC origin of replication
   2907..2971    -  CDS            bla(M) (fragment): β-lactamase lacking the signal sequence; bla(M); allows cytosolic expression of β-lactamase
   3235..4444    +  promoter       UbC promoter: human ubiquitin C promoter
   4454..5475    +  CDS            HygR (fragment): hygromycin B phosphotransferase confers resistance to hygromycin
   5503..5551    +  polyA_signal   poly(A) signal: synthetic polyadenylation signal
   5817..6677    +  CDS            AmpR: β-lactamase; bla; confers resistance to ampicillin, carbenicillin, and related antibiotics
   6690..6826    +  terminator     rrnG terminator: transcription terminator from the E. coli ribosomal RNA rrnG operon (Albrechtsen et al., 1991)
   6971..7042    +  misc_feature   5' β-globin insulator: insulator upstream of the human β-globin locus (Farrell et al., 2002)
   7047..7093    -  terminator     T7 terminator: transcription terminator for bacteriophage T7 RNA polymerase
   7111..7159    -  polyA_signal   poly(A) signal: synthetic polyadenylation signal
   7240..7543    +  enhancer       CMV enhancer: human cytomegalovirus immediate early enhancer
   7616..7633    -  promoter       CMV promoter (fragment): human cytomegalovirus (CMV) immediate early promoter
   7696..7747    +  promoter       CMVd2 promoter: truncated human cytomegalovirus (CMV) immediate early promoter that yields moderately reduced expression relative to the full-length promoter
