[The description below was written by a language model from this plasmid's Addgene catalogue record and pLannotate feature annotations shown in this document.]
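Description:
pGBW-m4133267 is a mammalian expression plasmid for wild-type SARS-CoV-2 non-structural protein 6 (nsp6), a cleavage product of the ORF1ab polyprotein, built on the pTwist_CMV_Hygro_6 backbone. It is propagated in E. coli through a high-copy ColE1/pUC-type origin with ampicillin selection (AmpR). For selection of transfected mammalian cells it carries a hygromycin B phosphotransferase cassette driven by the human ubiquitin C promoter and closed by a synthetic poly(A) signal.

The expression unit begins with the CMV immediate early enhancer and promoter; the automated annotation recognises the promoter portion only as a short fragment plus a truncated CMVd2-type element. The roughly 0.9 kb nsp6 coding sequence follows. The feature table identifies it only as a fragment of the SARS-CoV-2 replicase polyprotein 1a, and the accompanying nsp10 text is generic database wording rather than a description of this insert. The catalogue lists a cleavable TEV site and thioredoxin (TRX) as a C-terminal fusion supplied by the backbone. The annotation agrees with this, showing E. coli trxA directly downstream of the viral sequence, and it also detects a 6xHis tag after trxA that the catalogue fields do not mention. The TEV site itself is not annotated. Thioredoxin is commonly used to aid solubility, the His tag permits affinity capture or detection, and TEV cleavage would release nsp6 from the fusion partners.

An SV40 poly(A) signal lies downstream of the fusion, although it is annotated on the opposite strand. The cassette is flanked by β-globin insulator elements and by bacterial T7 and rrnG terminators, which help isolate it from neighbouring transcription. The plasmid is suited to transient or hygromycin-selected expression of tagged nsp6 in mammalian cells for functional or biochemical studies of this viral protein.
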