Addgene plasmid #152665: pGBW-m4133267
Purpose: Mammalian expression plasmid for SARS-CoV-2 nsp6
Depositing lab: Ginkgo Bioworks & Benjie Chen. Depositing organization: Ginkgo Bioworks.
Backbone
  Vector backbone: pTwist_CMV_Hygro_6
  Backbone size w/o insert (bp): 6525
  Vector type: Mammalian Expression
  Selectable markers: Hygromycin
Growth in bacteria
  Bacterial resistance: Ampicillin, 100 μg/mL
  Growth temperature: 37°C
  Growth strain: DH5alpha
  Copy number: High Copy
Gene/Insert
  Gene/Insert name: SARS-CoV-2 nsp6
  Species: Severe acute respiratory syndrome coronavirus 2
  Insert size (bp): 869
  Mutation: wt
  Entrez Gene: ORF1ab (a.k.a. GU280_gp01)
  Promoter: CMV
  Tag / fusion protein: Cleavable TEV;TRX (C terminal on backbone)
  Cloning method: Unknown
Resource information
  A portion of this plasmid was derived from a plasmid made by: GinkgoBioworks
Depositor comments: NCBI reference sequence: YP_009725302.1
How to cite: pGBW-m4133267 was a gift from Ginkgo Bioworks & Benjie Chen (Addgene plasmid # 152665 ; http://n2t.net/addgene:152665 ; RRID:Addgene_152665)
